>Addgene plasmid #226818 | pCMK195 | addgene full sequence | sequence record 455441 | Addgene NGS Result
GCACCTCGCTAACGGATTCACCACTCCAAGAATTGGAGCCAATCAATTCTTGCGGAGAACTGTGAATGCG
CAAACCAACCCTTGGCAGAACATATCCATCGCGTCCGCCATCTCCAGCAGCCGCACGCGGCGCATCTCGG
GCAGCGTTGGGTCCTGGCCACGGGTGCGCATGATCGTGCTCCTGTCGTTGAGGACCCGGCTAGGCTGGCG
GGGTTGCCTTACTGGTTAGCAGAATGAATCACCGATACGCGAGCGAACGTGAAGCGACTGCTGCTGCAAA
ACGTCTGCGACCTGAGCAACAACATGAATGGTCTTCGGTTTCCGTGTTTCGTAAAGTCTGGAAACGCGGA
AGTCCCCTACGTGCTGCTGAAGTTGCCCGCAACAGAGAGTGGAACCAACCGGTGATACCACGATACTATG
ACTGAGAGTCAACGCCATGAGCGGCCTCATTTCTTATTCTGAGTTACAACAGTCCGCACCGCTGCCGGTA
GCTCCTTCCGGTGGGCGCGGGGCATGACTATCGTCGCCGCACTTATGACTGTCTTCTTTATCATGCAACT
CGTAGGACAGGTGCCGGCAGCGCCCAACAGTCCCCCGGCCACGGGGCCTGCCACCATACCCACGCCGAAA
CAAGCGCCCTGCACCATTATGTTCCGGATCTGCATCGCAGGATGCTGCTGGCTACCCTGTGGAACACCTA
CATCTGTATTAACGAAGCGCTAACCGTTTTTATCAGGCTCTGGGAGGCAGAATAAATGATCATATCGTCA
ATTATTACCTCCACGGGGAGAGCCTGAGCAAACTGGCCTCAGGCATTTGAGAAGCACACGGTCACACTGC
TTCCGGTAGTCAATAAACCGGTAAACCAGCAATAGACATAAGCGGCTATTTAACGACCCTGCCCTGAACC
GACGACCGGGTCGAATTTGCTTTCGAATTTCTGCCATTCATCCGCTTATTATCACTTATTCAGGCGTAGC
AACCAGGCGTTTAAGGGCACCAATAACTGCCTTAAAAAAATTACGCCCCGTGAGTTTTCGTTCCACTGAG
CGTCAGACCCCGTAGAAAAGATCAAAGGATCTTCTTGAGATCCTTTTTTTCTGCGCGTAATCTGCTGCTT
GCAAACAAAAAAACCACCGCTACCAGCGGTGGTTTGTTTGCCGGATCAAGAGCTACCAACTCTTTTTCCG
AAGGTAACTGGCTTCAGCAGAGCGCAGATACCAAATACTGTCCTTCTAGTGTAGCCGTAGTTAGGCCACC
ACTTCAAGAACTCTGTAGCACCGCCTACATACCTCGCTCTGCTAATCCTGTTACCAGTGGCTGCTGCCAG
TGGCGATAAGTCGTGTCTTACCGGGTTGGACTCAAGACGATAGTTACCGGATAAGGCGCAGCGGTCGGGC
TGAACGGGGGGTTCGTGCACACAGCCCAGCTTGGAGCGAACGACCTACACCGAACTGAGATACCTACAGC
GTGAGCTATGAGAAAGCGCCACGCTTCCCGAAGGGAGAAAGGCGGACAGGTATCCGGTAAGCGGCAGGGT
CGGAACAGGAGAGCGCACGAGGGAGCTTCCAGGGGGAAACGCCTGGTATCTTTATAGTCCTGTCGGGTTT
CGCCACCTCTGACTTGAGCGTCGATTTTTGTGATGCTCGTCAGGGGGGCGGAGCCTATGGAAAAACGCCA
GCAACGCGGCCTTTTTACGGTTCCTGGCCTTTTGCTGGCCTTTTGCTCACATGTTCTTTCCTGCGTTATC
CCCTGATTCTGTGGATAACCGTATTACAATCCTGTTTGAGCAACTCATAGGTGACGTTGTTGTCGGGGGA
TTCGCCGCTGTCTTCGAGTAAGTCCATTAACTCGGTATCTTGATTATCGCCAACCCGGACATCGAGGGAG
ATTGGGTGCCGGGAAACACGGAAATATTCACGGATTTGGGCCGGCTCTAATTCGAGGGCTTCGGCGATTT
CAGCGATGGTGGCCGCCCGGCCTAGGTCTTGGGCCAGTTGCCGCTGGGTTTTCTTAATTTTGTTGAGCTT
TTCGGTAATGTGGATCGGGAGTCGAATCGTGCGACCCTGTTGGGCGATCGCCCGGGTGATCGCCTGGCGA
ATCCACCAGTAGGCATAGGTGGAGAACTTATACCCTTTTGTGGGGTCAAACTTCTCGACACCCCGTTCTA
AACCAAGGCTGCCTTCTTGGATCAAATCTAAGAATTCTAGGTTGCGCTTTTGATATTTCTTGGCGATCGC
CACCACAAGCCGGAGATTTGCTTCAATCATCTTGCGCTTTGCCCGTTCCCCGATTTGGAGATCCCGTTGG
AGTTGCTTCGGTGTCAGTTGAGCGGCCTCGGCCCATTCTTCACGGGTTGCTTCGCGATCAAGGGATTCTT
CTAGGGTTTGGCGTTTTTCCTGGAGGGCCATCAGGCGCTGAACCTGTTTCCCATAGACAATTTCTTCTTC
GTGGGTTAACAAGGGCACCCGACCGATTTCCCGGAGATAGGTACGCACCATATCCGCAGAACTTTTGCCG
TTATTGGGGGCTTGTTGAAGATTTACTTTAGGCATTTACGCTTTAACTCCTTAAATCTAAAGAACGAAGA
ACTATATGGTGCGGCCCAGGGGGGCAGATACTTTACAAAACAATCATCATGTAGGTCACAATCTAGAACA
CAAAGAATTTTTCTAAAAAATAAACGACATACCCTTTAACTTTCTTACGCTTTATAACTTTTAATTGAGC
GCTCACTACTTTAGACGGGCAACAATCGAAAAAGGTTCAACGATTCATTAAAATCTCAGGGATGGGGAAT
TCATCGGCGTTCTATACTTAATTCTCCTTGATTGACCAAGAGCTTGAAAAGGGGAAAAGATGCGGGATTA
CCGAACTTGGAATATCGACAGACTCAATTAGAAATATAGTGTCGTTGCAATATGTTATTCAATGCGATAA
GGGTGGCCCTTGCGGGGAAGACATCTCTCAAAAATGAGACCTCTATTGCAGTAGAGGTACAGGGAGATGC
CCATAAATTAAGACTTGACGTCGGAATTGCCAGCTGGGGCGCCCTCTGGTAAGGTTGGGAAGCCCTGCAA
AGTAAACTGGATGGCTTTCTTGCCGCCAAGGATCTGATGGCGCAGGGGATCATGATCTGATCAAGAGACA
GGATGAGGATCGTTTCGCATGATTGAACAAGATGGATTGCACGCAGGTTCTCCGGCCGCTTGGGTGGAGA
GGCTATTCGGCTATGACTGGGCACAACAGACAATCGGCTGCTCTGATGCCGCCGTGTTCCGGCTGTCAGC
GCAGGGGCGCCCGGTTCTTTTTGTCAAGACCGACCTGTCCGGTGCCCTGAATGAACTGCAGGACGAGGCA
GCGCGGCTATCGTGGCTGGCCACGACGGGCGTTCCTTGCGCAGCTGTGCTCGACGTTGTCACTGAAGCGG
GAAGGGACTGGCTGCTATTGGGCGAAGTGCCGGGGCAGGATCTCCTGTCATCTCACCTTGCTCCTGCCGA
GAAAGTATCCATCATGGCTGATGCAATGCGGCGGCTGCATACGCTTGATCCGGCTACCTGCCCATTCGAC
CACCAAGCGAAACATCGCATCGAGCGAGCACGTACTCGGATGGAAGCCGGTCTTGTCGATCAGGATGATC
TGGACGAAGAGCATCAGGGGCTCGCGCCAGCCGAACTGTTCGCCAGGCTCAAGGCGCGCATGCCCGACGG
CGAGGATCTCGTCGTGACCCATGGCGATGCCTGCTTGCCGAATATCATGGTGGAAAATGGCCGCTTTTCT
GGATTCATCGACTGTGGCCGGCTGGGTGTGGCGGACCGCTATCAGGACATAGCGTTGGCTACCCGTGATA
TTGCTGAAGAGCTTGGCGGCGAATGGGCTGACCGCTTCCTCGTGCTTTACGGTATCGCCGCTCCCGATTC
GCAGCGCATCGCCTTCTATCGCCTTCTTGACGAGTTCTTCTGAGCGGGACTCTGGGGTTCGAGAGCTCGC
TTGGACTCCTGTTGATAGATCCAGTAATGACCTCAGAACTCCATCTGGATTTGTTCAGAACGCTCGGTTG
CCGCCGGGCGTTTTTTATTGGTGAGAATCCAAGCACTAGTCCCTTGTGATGATCACTACCGTTTAAAAGA
TTGAAAAAGAATATTTTTTTGACCAATAAGTCCAGTTTATTCAAAAAAAGGCGCTTTGTATACCTTTAGG
AAAAAGATAATCTCAGCAAAAATAAGGGCATTTAGGCCAGAAATGAAGAACGTAGAAGTATTTTGGCAAG
CCAGGGATTTCACCTAAAAATTAACGGTTGATAATCCTTCTCAAAAATAAAAGAATGTCCTTGTTAGTCC
AGGAAACCGAGGTGGCGATCGCCTTTGGATCAAGATCTATTCCCAGAGTTGCAGAATTTGTGCCGTGATG
GGATGGCGTTTCGATTTTTGTAACCCGGTGCGATGGATTGGTCAGGTGAGTAGCGATGGATAATTTTTCC
GGCCTCTTCACCCCAAAAAGATCTAGCGGCTTCCCTGGGGCATGGGATGATAGGTTAAGCTGTCTTACGG
TCTTTTGCCCCTGATTTTTCTATGGTTAGAATTAACGAAAATTACCTCAAACTTAAAGCAGGTTATCTCT
TTCCCGAAATTGCCCGGCGAGTGAATGGGTTTCTAGCAGAAAACCCCAATGCGCCCATTATCAAATTAGG
GATTGGTGATGTCACCGAACCATTACCCGCTGCCTGTCGAGAAGCGATGGCAAAGGCCATTGACGACATG
GGCGATCGCGCCAACTTTAAAGGGTATGGCCCTGAACAAGGCTATGCTTGGCTACGGGAAAAAATTGCCG
CCCACGACTTCCAGGCCCGCGGTTGCGACATTGACGCCTCTGAAATTTTTGTGTCTGATGGTGCCAAATG
CGATACCGGGAACATCCTTGATATCTTTGGCAAAGACAATACCATCGCCGTCACTGACCCTGTTTACCCC
GTTTACGTTGATACCAACGTGATGGCAGGACATACCGGAGAAGCCGACGAGTCTGGTAAATATGGTGGCC
TGACTTACATCCCCATCACCGCTGACAATGACTTTGTCGCCCAAATCCCCACAGAAAAAGTCGATCTGAT
CTATCTCTGTTTTCCCAATAATCCCACCGGGGCAACGGCGACGAAAGAACAGCTCCAAGCTTGGGTGGAT
TATGCCAAGACCAATGGTTCAATTATTTTCTTTGACGCTGCCTATGAAGCGTTCATTACCGACGAAAGCC
TACCCCACTCGATCTACGAACTAGAAGGAGCGAAGGATTGCGCCATCGAATTCCGTTCTTTCTCTAAAAA
TGCAGGCTTTACGGGGACTCGGTGTGCCTTTACCTT
Features (pLannotate 1.2.2; 10 found; start..end, strand, type, name):
    229..354     -  CDS            YPB1_ECOLX (fragment): Protein predicted: Swiss-Prot protein existence level 4. From Escherichia coli.
    490..583     +  CDS            TcR (fragment): tetracycline efflux protein; tet; confers resistance to tetracycline
    580..637     -  CDS            TcR (fragment): tetracycline efflux protein; tet; confers resistance to tetracycline
    624..722     +  CDS            YPB2_ECOLX (fragment): Protein predicted: Swiss-Prot protein existence level 4. From Escherichia coli.
   1085..1673    +  rep_origin     ori: high-copy-number ColE1/pMB1/pBR322/pUC origin of replication
   1779..2510    -  CDS            sigA2 (fragment): SIGA2_SYNE7 - Also known as rpoD2. Experimental evidence at protein level: Swiss-Prot protein existence level 1. Sigma factors are initiation factors that promote the attachment of RNA polymerase to specific initiation sites and are then released. This sigma factor is a component of the biological clock pathway that affects the circadian expression of a subset of genes in this bacterium. From Synechococcus elongatus (strain PCC 7942 / FACHB-805) (Anacystis nidulans R2).
   3033..3137    +  CDS            tnpA (fragment): TN5P_ECOLX - Also known as tnp. Experimental evidence at protein level: Swiss-Prot protein existence level 1. Mediates transposition of transposon Tn5 by a 'cut and paste' mechanism. First, the monomeric transposase binds the 19 bp inverted DNA repeats flanking the transposon. Then, dimerization of the DNA- bound transposase creates a synaptic DNA complex. After nicking of the first DNA strand, excision of the transposon proceeds through a series of intermediates. The transposase then mediates the insertion of the transposon at a new site by strand transfer. The activity of the wild- type tran
   3169..3960    +  CDS            neo: KKA2_KLEPN - Also known as kan, nptII. Experimental evidence at protein level: Swiss-Prot protein existence level 1. Resistance to kanamycin, neomycin, paromomycin, ribostamycin, butirosin and gentamicin B. From Klebsiella pneumoniae.
   3994..4088    +  terminator     lambda t0 terminator: transcription terminator from phage lambda
   4572..5354    +  CDS            dapL (fragment): DAPAT_SYNY3 - Experimental evidence at protein level: Swiss-Prot protein existence level 1. Involved in the synthesis of meso-diaminopimelate (m-DAP or DL-DAP), required for both lysine and peptidoglycan biosynthesis. Catalyzes the direct conversion of tetrahydrodipicolinate to LL- diaminopimelate. From Synechocystis sp. (strain PCC 6803 / Kazusa).
