[The description below was written by a language model from this plasmid's Addgene catalogue record and pLannotate feature annotations shown in this document.]
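Description:
pCMK195 is a 5,356 bp pBR322-derived integration plasmid, listed as an empty backbone, that delivers a kanamycin resistance cassette into the NS2 neutral site of a cyanobacterial chromosome by homologous recombination. The associated publication concerns transformation of Synechococcus sp. PCC 7002, which indicates the intended host. In E. coli the plasmid replicates from the ColE1/pMB1-type origin and is selected with kanamycin. Only short, disrupted fragments of the pBR322 tetracycline resistance gene and neighbouring predicted open reading frames remain, so the backbone contributes no other functional marker. No cyanobacterial replication origin is annotated, consistent with a design in which stable kanamycin resistance in the target host depends on chromosomal integration.

The payload is the Tn5-derived neo (nptII) aminoglycoside phosphotransferase gene. It is preceded by a small remnant of Tn5 transposase sequence and followed by the phage lambda t0 transcription terminator. No promoter is annotated separately, so the record does not say what drives the marker. The cassette is flanked by cyanobacterial genomic segments that the annotation software matched by homology to a sigA2/rpoD2-like sigma factor on one side and a dapL-like LL-diaminopimelate aminotransferase on the other. These segments probably lie within the left and right NS2 homology arms, which the catalogue entry gives as 1,250 bp. Each arm is described as carrying two homologous HIP1 (highly iterated palindrome 1) sites, although these short motifs do not appear in the feature table. The plasmid appears to belong to a study of how HIP1 content, homology and methylation affect transformation efficiency. It can also serve as a backbone for adding cargo to be integrated at NS2.
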