Addgene plasmid #226818: pCMK195
Purpose: (Empty Backbone) Integrates KanR into NS2, 1250 bp homology, two homologous HIP1 sites in each of the right and left homology arms
Depositing lab: David Nielsen. Depositing organization: Arizona State University. Publication: Highly iterated palindrome 1 sequence improves Synechococcus sp. PCC 7002 transformation efficiencies in a homology- and methylation-dependent manner. Kamoku C, Nielsen DR. Biotechnol Prog. 2025 Jan 23:e3518. doi: 10.1002/btpr.3518. PubMed 39846505.
Backbone
  Vector backbone: pBR322
  Backbone size (bp): 5356
  Vector type: Unspecified
Growth in bacteria
  Bacterial resistance: Kanamycin, 50 μg/mL
  Growth temperature: 37°C
  Growth strain: DH5alpha
  Copy number: Unknown
Terms and licenses: Academic/Nonprofit Terms; Industry Terms: Not Available to Industry
Depositor comments: Please visit https://doi.org/10.1101/2024.09.10.611283 for bioRxiv preprint.
How to cite: pCMK195 was a gift from David Nielsen (Addgene plasmid # 226818 ; http://n2t.net/addgene:226818 ; RRID:Addgene_226818)
